>Addgene plasmid #71511 | CMV-Cx35-Halo-C-in | depositor full sequence | sequence record 132221 | CMV-Cx35-Halo-C-in sequence 7031 bps
GACGGATCGGGAGATCTCCCGATCCCCTATGGTCGACTCTCAGTACAATCTGCTCTGATGCCGCATAGTT
AAGCCAGTATCTGCTCCCTGCTTGTGTGTTGGAGGTCGCTGAGTAGTGCGCGAGCAAAATTTAAGCTACA
ACAAGGCAAGGCTTGACCGACAATTGCATGAAGAATCTGCTTAGGGTTAGGCGTTTTGCGCTGCTTCGCG
ATGTACGGGCCAGATATACGCGTTGACATTGATTATTGACTAGTTATTAATAGTAATCAATTACGGGGTC
ATTAGTTCATAGCCCATATATGGAGTTCCGCGTTACATAACTTACGGTAAATGGCCCGCCTGGCTGACCG
CCCAACGACCCCCGCCCATTGACGTCAATAATGACGTATGTTCCCATAGTAACGCCAATAGGGACTTTCC
ATTGACGTCAATGGGTGGACTATTTACGGTAAACTGCCCACTTGGCAGTACATCAAGTGTATCATATGCC
AAGTACGCCCCCTATTGACGTCAATGACGGTAAATGGCCCGCCTGGCATTATGCCCAGTACATGACCTTA
TGGGACTTTCCTACTTGGCAGTACATCTACGTATTAGTCATCGCTATTACCATGGTGATGCGGTTTTGGC
AGTACATCAATGGGCGTGGATAGCGGTTTGACTCACGGGGATTTCCAAGTCTCCACCCCATTGACGTCAA
TGGGAGTTTGTTTTGGCACCAAAATCAACGGGACTTTCCAAAATGTCGTAACAACTCCGCCCCATTGACG
CAAATGGGCGGTAGGCGTGTACGGTGGGAGGTCTATATAAGCAGAGCTCTCTGGCTAACTAGAGAACCCA
CTGCTTACTGGCTTATCGAAATTAATACGACTCACTATAGGGAGACCCAAGCTGGCTAGCGTTTAAACTT
AAGCTTGGTACCGAGCTCGGATCCACTAGTCCAGTGTGGTGGAATTCTGCAGATCTAAAATCGGACGCTT
TGGAGACTGAGAACAACGAGAGGCAGGGAGAAGAAGGACGGGGAAATAACGCGCTTTTTTGGAGGGATTG
AACAGAGTGCCGTTGTGCTCTAGTCTTCTCCGGATGCTCAGAAATGGGGGAATGGACTATACTAGAGAGG
CTCCTGGAGGCTGCTGTCCAGCAGCACTCTACTATGATAGGAAGGATCCTACTAACAGTGGTGGTCATCT
TCCGGATTCTAATCGTAGCAATAGTTGGAGAGACTGTCTATGATGACGAGCAGACCATGTTTGTTTGTAA
CACCTTGCAACCGGGCTGCAACCAGGCATGCTACGACAAGGCATTTCCCATTTCACACATAAGATATTGG
GTTTTTCAGATCATCATGGTGTGCACCCCGAGTCTTTGTTTTATAACGTACTCGGTGCACCAGTCGGCCA
AGCAGAAGGAGCGGCGGTACTCAACAGTCTATCTGACACTGGATAAGGATCAAGATTCACTGAAGCGAGA
CGAGAGCAAAAAGATAAAGAACACCATTGTTAATGGAGTACTTCAGAACACGGAGAACTCCACCAAAGAA
GCCGAGCCAGACTGTTTAGAAGTCAAAGAGATCCCTAATTCGGCCATGAGAACTACAAAGTCCAAAATGA
GGCGACAAGAGGGCATCTCCAGGTTTTACATCATCCAGGTGGTTTTCAGAAACGCGCTGGAAATAGGCTT
CTTGGTGGGTCAGTATTTCTTGTATGGATTCAACGTCCCGTCGGTGTACGAGTGCGATCGCTACCCCTGC
ATCAAAGATGTCGAGTGCTACGTCTCCAGACCCACGGAGAAGACAGTGTTCCTGGTCTTCATGTTCGCGG
TCAGCGGGTTCTGCGTGGTGCTGAACCTGGCAGAACTCAATCACCTGGGCTGGAGGAAAATCAAAACGGC
CGTGAGAGGAGTGCAGGCTCGGCGGAAGTCCATTTATGAGATCAGAAATAAGGACTTGATGGCAGAAATC
GGTACTGGCTTTCCATTCGACCCCCATTATGTGGAAGTCCTGGGCGAGCGCATGCACTACGTCGATGTTG
GTCCGCGCGATGGCACCCCTGTGCTGTTCCTGCACGGTAACCCGACCTCCTCCTACGTGTGGCGCAACAT
CATCCCGCATGTTGCACCGACCCATCGCTGCATTGCTCCAGACCTGATCGGTATGGGCAAATCCGACAAA
CCAGACCTGGGTTATTTCTTCGACGACCACGTCCGCTTCATGGATGCCTTCATCGAAGCCCTGGGTCTGG
AAGAGGTCGTCCTGGTCATTCACGACTGGGGCTCCGCTCTGGGTTTCCACTGGGCCAAGCGCAATCCAGA
GCGCGTCAAAGGTATTGCATTTATGGAGTTCATCCGCCCTATCCCGACCTGGGACGAATGGCCAGAATTT
GCCCGCGAGACCTTCCAGGCCTTCCGCACCACCGACGTCGGCCGCAAGCTGATCATCGATCAGAACGTTT
TTATCGAGGGTACGCTGCCGATGGGTGTCGTCCGCCCGCTGACTGAAGTCGAGATGGACCATTACCGCGA
GCCGTTCCTGAATCCTGTTGACCGCGAGCCACTGTGGCGCTTCCCAAACGAGCTGCCAATCGCCGGTGAG
CCAGCGAACATCGTCGCGCTGGTCGAAGAATACATGGACTGGCTGCACCAGTCCCCTGTCCCGAAGCTGC
TGTTCTGGGGCACCCCAGGCGTTCTGATCCCACCGGCCGAAGCCGCTCGCCTGGCCAAAAGCCTGCCTAA
CTGCAAGGCTGTGGACATCGGCCCGGGTCTGAATCTGCTGCAAGAAGACAACCCGGACCTGATCGGCAGC
GAGATCGCGCGCTGGCTGTCGACGCTCGAGATTTCCGGCGAGCCAACCACTGAGGATCTGTACTTTCAGA
GCCCGAGGATGAGTGTGCCTAATTTCGGCCGTACTCAGTCCAGTGACTCTGCTTATGTGTAACAAACACA
CACATACACACACACAAACGGGGAGGAAGAAGTGAAAATATGTAAAAAAAAAAAAAAAAAACTCGAGTCT
AGAGGGCCCGTTTAAACCGCTGATCAGCCTCGACTGTGCCTTCTAGTTGCCAGCCATCTGTTGTTTGCCC
CTCCCCCGTGCCTTCCTTGACCCTGGAAGGTGCCACTCCCACTGTCCTTTCCTAATAAAATGAGGAAATT
GCATCGCATTGTCTGAGTAGGTGTCATTCTATTCTGGGGGGTGGGGTGGGGCAGGACAGCAAGGGGGAGG
ATTGGGAAGACAATAGCAGGCATGCTGGGGATGCGGTGGGCTCTATGGCTTCTGAGGCGGAAAGAACCAG
CTGGGGCTCTAGGGGGTATCCCC
[124 nt withheld, positions 3314-3437]
C
[32 nt withheld, positions 3439-3470]
CA
[57 nt withheld, positions 3473-3529]
A
[49 nt withheld, positions 3531-3579]
CCTTTGACGTTGGAGTCCACGTTCTTT
[37 nt withheld, positions 3607-3643]
ACCCTATCTCGGTCTATTCTTTTGATTTATAAGGGATTTTGGGGATTTCGGCCTATTGGTTAAAAAATGA
GCTGATTTAACAAAAATTTAACGCGAATTAATTCTGTGGAATGTGTGTCAGTTAGGGTGTGGAAAGTCCC
CAGGCTCCCCAGGCAGGCAGAAGTATGCAAAGCATGCATCTCAATTAGTCAGCAACCAGGTGTGGAAAGT
CCCCAGGCTCCCCAGCAGGCAGAAGTATGCAAAGCATGCATCTCAATTAGTCAGCAACCATAGTCCCGCC
CCTAACTCCGCCCATCCCGCCCCTAACTCCGCCCAGTTCCGCCCATTCTCCGCCCCATGGCTGACTAATT
TTTTTTATTTATGCAGAGGCCGAGGCCGCCTCTGCCTCTGAGCTATTCCAGAAGTAGTGAGGAGGCTTTT
TTGGAGGCCTAGGCTTTTGCAAAAAGCTCCCGGGAGCTTGTATATCCATTTTCGGATCTGATCAGCACGT
GTTGACAATTAATCATCGGCATAGTATATCGGCATAGTATAATACGACAAGGTGAGGAACTAAACCATGG
CCAAGTTGACCAGTGCCGTTCCGGTGCTCACCGCGCGCGACGTCGCCGGAGCGGTCGAGTTCTGGACCGA
CCGGCTCGGGTTCTCCCGGGACTTCGTGGAGGACGACTTCGCCGGTGTGGTCCGGGACGACGTGACCCTG
TTCATCAGCGCGGTCCAGGACCAGGTGGTGCCGGACAACACCCTGGCCTGGGTGTGGGTGCGCGGCCTGG
ACGAGCTGTACGCCGAGTGGTCGGAGGTCGTGTCCACGAACTTCCGGGACGCCTCCGGGCCGGCCATGAC
CGAGATCGGCGAGCAGCCGTGGGGGCGGGAGTTCGCCCTGCGCGACCCGGCCGGCAACTGCGTGCACTTC
GTGGCCGAGGAGCAGGACTGACACGTGCTACGAGATTTCGATTCCACCGCCGCCTTCTATGAAAGGTTGG
GCTTCGGAATCGTTTTCCGGGACGCCGGCTGGATGATCCTCCAGCGCGGGGATCTCATGCTGGAGTTCTT
CGCCCACCCCAACTTGTTTATTGCAGCTTATAATGGTTACAAATAAAGCAATAGCATCACAAATTTCACA
AATAAAGCATTTTTTTCACTGCATTCTAGTTGTGGTTTGTCCAAACTCATCAATGTATCTTATCATGTCT
GTATACCGTCGACCTCTAGCTAGAGCTTGGCGTAATCATGGTCATAGCTGTTTCCTGTGTGAAATTGTTA
TCCGCTCACAATTCCACACAACATACGAGCCGGAAGCATAAAGTGTAAAGCCTGGGGTGCCTAATGAGTG
AGCTAACTCACATTAATTGCGTTGCGCTCACTGCCCGCTTTCCAGTCGGGAAACCTGTCGTGCCAGCTGC
ATTAATGAATCGGCCAACGCGCGGGGAGAGGCGGTTTGCGTATTGGGCGCTCTTCCGCTTCCTCGCTCAC
TGACTCGCTGCGCTCGGTCGTTCGGCTGCGGCGAGCGGTATCAGCTCACTCAAAGGCGGTAATACGGTTA
TCCACAGAATCAGGGGATAACGCAGGAAAGAACATGTGAGCAAAAGGCCAGCAAAAGGCCAGGAACCGTA
AAAAGGCCGCGTTGCTGGCGTTTTTCCATAGGCTCCGCCCCCCTGACGAGCATCACAAAAATCGACGCTC
AAGTCAGAGGTGGCGAAACCCGACAGGACTATAAAGATACCAGGCGTTTCCCCCTGGAAGCTCCCTCGTG
CGCTCTCCTGTTCCGACCCTGCCGCTTACCGGATACCTGTCCGCCTTTCTCCCTTCGGGAAGCGTGGCGC
TTTCTCAATGCTCACGCTGTAGGTATCTCAGTTCGGTGTAGGTCGTTCGCTCCAAGCTGGGCTGTGTGCA
CGAACCCCCCGTTCAGCCCGACCGCTGCGCCTTATCCGGTAACTATCGTCTTGAGTCCAACCCGGTAAGA
CACGACTTATCGCCACTGGCAGCAGCCACTGGTAACAGGATTAGCAGAGCGAGGTATGTAGGCGGTGCTA
CAGAGTTCTTGAAGTGGTGGCCTAACTACGGCTACACTAGAAGGACAGTATTTGGTATCTGCGCTCTGCT
GAAGCCAGTTACCTTCGGAAAAAGAGTTGGTAGCTCTTGATCCGGCAAACAAACCACCGCTGGTAGCGGT
GGTTTTTTTGTTTGCAAGCAGCAGATTACGCGCAGAAAAAAAGGATCTCAAGAAGATCCTTTGATCTTTT
CTACGGGGTCTGACGCTCAGTGGAACGAAAACTCACGTTAAGGGATTTTGGTCATGAGATTATCAAAAAG
GATCTTCACCTAGATCCTTTTAAATTAAAAATGAAGTTTTAAATCAATCTAAAGTATATATGAGTAAACT
TGGTCTGACAGTTACCAATGCTTAATCAGTGAGGCACCTATCTCAGCGATCTGTCTATTTCGTTCATCCA
TAGTTGCCTGACTCCCCGTCGTGTAGATAACTACGATACGGGAGGGCTTACCATCTGGCCCCAGTGCTGC
AATGATACCGCGAGACCCACGCTCACCGGCTCCAGATTTATCAGCAATAAACCAGCCAGCCGGAAGGGCC
GAGCGCAGAAGTGGTCCTGCAACTTTATCCGCCTCCATCCAGTCTATTAATTGTTGCCGGGAAGCTAGAG
TAAGTAGTTCGCCAGTTAATAGTTTGCGCAACGTTGTTGCCATTGCTACAGGCATCGTGGTGTCACGCTC
GTCGTTTGGTATGGCTTCATTCAGCTCCGGTTCCCAACGATCAAGGCGAGTTACATGATCCCCCATGTTG
TGCAAAAAAGCGGTTAGCTCCTTCGGTCCTCCGATCGTTGTCAGAAGTAAGTTGGCCGCAGTGTTATCAC
TCATGGTTATGGCAGCACTGCATAATTCTCTTACTGTCATGCCATCCGTAAGATGCTTTTCTGTGACTGG
TGAGTACTCAACCAAGTCATTCTGAGAATAGTGTATGCGGCGACCGAGTTGCTCTTGCCCGGCGTCAATA
CGGGATAATACCGCGCCACATAGCAGAACTTTAAAAGTGCTCATCATTGGAAAACGTTCTTCGGGGCGAA
AACTCTCAAGGATCTTACCGCTGTTGAGATCCAGTTCGATGTAACCCACTCGTGCACCCAACTGATCTTC
AGCATCTTTTACTTTCACCAGCGTTTCTGGGTGAGCAAAAACAGGAAGGCAAAATGCCGCAAAAAAGGGA
ATAAGGGCGACACGGAAATGTTGAATACTCATACTCTTCCTTTTTCAATATTATTGAAGCATTTATCAGG
GTTATTGTCTCATGAGCGGATACATATTTGAATGTATTTAGAAAAATAAACAAATAGGGGTTCCGCGCAC
ATTTCCCCGAAAAGTGCCACCTGACGTC
Features (pLannotate 1.2.2; 24 found; start..end, strand, type, name):
     36..80      -  misc_feature   bom (fragment): basis of mobility region from pBR322
    235..614     +  enhancer       CMV enhancer: human cytomegalovirus immediate early enhancer
    615..818     +  promoter       CMV promoter: human cytomegalovirus (CMV) immediate early promoter
    814..847     +  LTR            5' LTR (truncated) (fragment): truncated 5' long terminal repeat (LTR) from HIV-1
    863..881     +  promoter       T7 promoter: promoter for bacteriophage T7 RNA polymerase
   1094..1948    +  CDS            GJD2 (fragment): CXD2_HUMAN - Also known as GJA9. Experimental evidence at protein level: Swiss-Prot protein existence level 1. One gap junction consists of a cluster of closely packed pairs of transmembrane channels, the connexons, through which materials of low MW diffuse from one cell to a neighboring cell. From Homo sapiens (Human).
   1949..2839    +  CDS            HaloTag®: modified bacterial dehalogenase that forms covalent bonds with chloroalkane derivatives
   2852..2872    +  CDS            TEV site: tobacco etch virus (TEV) protease recognition and cleavage site
   2873..2929    +  CDS            GJD2 (fragment): CXD2_HUMAN - Also known as GJA9. Experimental evidence at protein level: Swiss-Prot protein existence level 1. One gap junction consists of a cluster of closely packed pairs of transmembrane channels, the connexons, through which materials of low MW diffuse from one cell to a neighboring cell. From Homo sapiens (Human).
   3044..3268    +  polyA_signal   bGH poly(A) signal: bovine growth hormone polyadenylation signal
   3272..3293    +  promoter       SV40 promoter (fragment): SV40 enhancer and early promoter
   3314..3742    +  rep_origin     f1 ori (sequence partly withheld): f1 bacteriophage origin of replication; arrow indicates direction of (+) strand synthesis
   3756..4086    +  promoter       SV40 promoter: SV40 enhancer and early promoter
   4134..4181    +  promoter       EM7 promoter: synthetic bacterial promoter&nbsp
   4200..4574    +  CDS            BleoR: antibiotic-binding protein; Sh ble from Streptoalloteichus hindustanus; confers resistance to bleomycin, phleomycin, and Zeocin™
   4584..4709    +  CDS            ble (fragment): BLE_KLEPN - Experimental evidence at protein level: Swiss-Prot protein existence level 1. Binding protein with a strong affinity to the bleomycin family of antibiotics. Binds to CL990; an antimitotic-antibiotic compound. From Klebsiella pneumoniae.
   4704..4825    +  polyA_signal   SV40 poly(A) signal: SV40 polyadenylation signal
   4898..4914    -  protein_bind   lac operator: The lac repressor binds to the lac operator to inhibit transcription in E. coli. This inhibition can be relieved by adding lactose or isopropyl-β-D-thiogalactopyranoside (IPTG). lac repressor encoded by lacI
   4922..4952    -  promoter       lac promoter: promoter for the E. coli lac operon
   4967..4988    -  protein_bind   CAP binding site: CAP binding activates transcription in the presence of cAMP. E. coli catabolite activator protein
   5001..5093    -  CDS            lacI (fragment): lac repressor; lacI; The lac repressor binds to the lac operator to inhibit transcription in E. coli. This inhibition can be relieved by adding lactose or isopropyl-β-D-thiogalactopyranoside (IPTG).
   5276..5864    -  rep_origin     ori: high-copy-number ColE1/pMB1/pBR322/pUC origin of replication
   6035..6895    -  CDS            AmpR: β-lactamase; bla; confers resistance to ampicillin, carbenicillin, and related antibiotics
   6896..7000    -  promoter       AmpR promoter: bla
