[The description below was written by a language model from this plasmid's Addgene catalogue record and pLannotate feature annotations shown in this document.]
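Description:
CMV-Cx35-Halo-C-in is a mammalian expression plasmid built on the pcDNA 3.1 zeo backbone, about 7 kb in total. It is propagated in E. coli through a high-copy ColE1/pUC-type origin with ampicillin selection (AmpR under its own bla promoter), and it also carries an f1 origin. For selection in mammalian cells, a Sh ble (BleoR) gene conferring Zeocin resistance is driven by the SV40 early promoter and terminated by an SV40 polyadenylation signal. An EM7 bacterial promoter upstream of the same gene allows it to be expressed in bacteria as well.

The payload is connexin 35 (Cx35) from perch (Morone americana), the fish counterpart of mammalian connexin 36, a gap junction channel protein. The automated annotation labels the coding segments as fragments of human GJD2 because of this homology, but the catalogue record identifies the insert as the perch gene. The open reading frame is interrupted by an internal HaloTag placed between amino acids 285 and 286 in the cytoplasmic C-terminal region. The feature table shows the larger connexin segment followed directly by HaloTag, then a TEV protease recognition site, and then the short remaining connexin C-terminal segment. Expression is driven by the CMV immediate-early enhancer and promoter and terminated by the bovine growth hormone polyadenylation signal, with a T7 promoter lying upstream of the insert.

HaloTag is a modified dehalogenase that bonds covalently to chloroalkane ligands, so the tagged connexin can be labelled with fluorescent ligands in living cells. The associated publication concerns two-colour fluorescent analysis of connexin turnover, which suggests the construct was used to distinguish older from newly made gap junction protein.
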