Addgene plasmid #71511: CMV-Cx35-Halo-C-in
Purpose: Mammalian expression plasmid encoding perch Cx35 with an internal HaloTag between amino acids 285 and 286 in the C-terminus.
Depositing lab: John O'Brien. Depositing organization: University of Texas Health Science Center at Houston. Publication: Two-color fluorescent analysis of connexin 36 turnover: relationship to functional plasticity. Wang HY, Lin YP, Mitchell CK, Ram S, O'Brien J. J Cell Sci. 2015 Nov 1;128(21):3888-97. doi: 10.1242/jcs.162586. Epub 2015 Sep 10. PubMed 26359298.
Backbone
  Vector backbone: pcDNA 3.1 zeo
  Backbone manufacturer: Invitrogen
  Backbone size w/o insert (bp): 5000
  Total vector size (bp): 7037
  Vector type: Mammalian Expression
  Selectable markers: Zeocin
Growth in bacteria
  Bacterial resistance: Ampicillin, 100 μg/mL
  Growth temperature: 37°C
  Growth strain: DH5alpha
  Copy number: High Copy
Gene/Insert
  Gene/Insert name: Connexin 35 (alt names: Cx35; Connexin 36; Cx36)
  Species: Morone americana (Perch)
  Insert size (bp): 2053
  GenBank ID: AF059183.1
  Tag / fusion protein: HaloTag (internal to sequence)
  Cloning method: Gibson Cloning
  Sequencing primers: 5′ T7; 3′ BGH reverse
Terms and licenses: Academic/Nonprofit Terms; Industry Terms: Not Available to Industry
How to cite: CMV-Cx35-Halo-C-in was a gift from John O'Brien (Addgene plasmid # 71511 ; http://n2t.net/addgene:71511 ; RRID:Addgene_71511)
