>Addgene plasmid #71511 | CMV-Cx35-Halo-C-in | addgene partial sequence | sequence record 132216 | T7 5'-TAATACGACTCACTATAGGG-3'
CCGAGCTCGGATCCACTAGTCCAGTGTGGTGGAATTCTGCAGATCTAAAATCGGACGCTTTGGAGACTGA
GAACAACGAGAGGCAGGGAGAAGAAGGACGGGGAAATAACGCGCTTTTTTGGAGGGATTGAACAGAGTGC
CGTTGTGCTCTAGTCTTCTCCGGATGCTCAGAAATGGGGGAATGGACTATACTAGAGAGGCTCCTGGAGG
CTGCTGTCCAGCAGCACTCTACTATGATAGGAAGGATCCTACTAACAGTGGTGGTCATCTTCCGGATTCT
AATCGTAGCAATAGTTGGAGAGACTGTCTATGATGACGAGCAGACCATGTTTGTTTGTAACACCTTGCAA
CCGGGCTGCAACCAGGCATGCTACGACAAGGCATTTCCCATTTCACACATAAGATATTGGGTTTTTCAGA
TCATCATGGTGTGCACCCCGAGTCTTTGTTTTATAACGTACTCGGTGCACCAGTCGGCCAAGCAGAAGGA
GCGGCGGTACTCAACAGTCTATCTGACACTGGATAAGGATCAAGATTCACTGAAGCGAGACGAGAGCAAA
AAGATAAAGAACACCATTGTTAATGGAGTACTTCAGAACACGGAGAACTCCACCAAAGAAGCCGAGCCAG
ACTGTTTAGAAGTCAAAGAGATCCCTAATTCGGCCATGAGAACTACAAAGTCCAAAATGAGGCGACAAGA
GGGCATCTCCAGGTTTTACATCATCCAGGTGGTTTTCAGAAACGCGCTGGAAATAGGCTTCTTGGTGGGT
CAGTATTTCTTGTATGGATTCAACGTCCCGTCGGTGTACGAGTGCGATCGCTACCCCTGCATCAAAGATG
TCGAGTGCTACGTCTCCAGAC
