>Addgene plasmid #71511 | CMV-Cx35-Halo-C-in | addgene partial sequence | sequence record 132220 | BGH-rev 5'-TAGAAGGCACAGTCGAGG-3'
TTTTTTTTTTTTACATATTTTCACTTCTTCCTCCCCGTTTGTGTGTGTGTATGTGTGTGTTTGTTACACA
TAAGCAGAGTCACTGGACTGAGTACGGCCGAAATTAGGCACACTCATCCTCGGGCTCTGAAAGTACAGAT
CCTCAGTGGTTGGCTCGCCGGAAATCTCGAGCGTCGACAGCCAGCGCGCGATCTCGCTGCCGATCAGGTC
CGGGTTGTCTTCTTGCAGCAGATTCAGACCCGGGCCGATGTCCACAGCCTTGCAGTTAGGCAGGCTTTTG
GCCAGGCGAGCGGCTTCGGCCGGTGGGATCAGAACGCCTGGGGTGCCCCAGAACAGCAGCTTCGGGACAG
GGGACTGGTGCAGCCAGTCCATGTATTCTTCGACCAGCGCGACGATGTTCGCTGGCTCACCGGCGATTGG
CAGCTCGTTTGGGAAGCGCCACAGTGGCTCGCGGTCAACAGGATTCAGGAACGGCTCGCGGTAATGGTCC
ATCTCGACTTCAGTCAGCGGGCGGACGACACCCATCGGCAGCGTACCCTCGATAAAAACGTTCTGATCGA
TGATCAGCTTGCGGCCGACGTCGGTGGTGCGGAAGGCCTGGAAGGTCTCGCGGGCAAATTCTGGCCATTC
GTCCCAGGTCGGGATAGGGCGGATGAACTCCATAAATGCAATACCTTTGACGCGCTCTGGATTGCGCTTG
GCCCAGTGGAAACCCAGAGCGGAGCCCCAGTCGTGAATGACCAGGACGACCTCTTCCAGACCCAGGGCTT
CGATGAAGGCATCCATGAAGCGGACGTGGTCGT
